>Addgene plasmid | pGBW-m4046749 | analyzer sequence | sequence record 287806
GATCTCGATCCCGCGAAATTAATACGACTCACTATAGGGGAATTGTGAGCGGATAACAATTCCCCTCTAG
AAATAATTTTGTTTAACTTTAAGAAGGAGACTCTTCTATGGCTGATGCACAATCGTTTTTAAACGGGTTT
GCGGAGAACCTGTACTTTCAAAGCTGGAGCCATCCGCAGTTTGAAAAATAACCGGCTTATCGGTCAGTTT
CACCTGATTTACGTAAAAACCCGCTTCGGCGGGTTTTTGCTTTTGGAGGGGCAGAAAGATGAATGACTGT
CCACGACGCTATACCCAAAAGAAATTGAGATCCTTTTTTTCTGCGCGTAATCTGCTGCTTGCAAACAAAA
AAACCACCGCTACCAGCGGTGGTTTGTTTGCCGGATCAAGAGCTACCAACTCTTTTTCCGAAGGTAACTG
GCTTCAGCAGAGCGCAGATACCAAATACTGTTCTTCTAGTGTAGCCGTAGTTAGGCCACCACTTCAAGAA
CTCTGTAGCACCGCCTACATACCTCGCTCTGCTAATCCTGTTACCAGTGGCTGCTGCCAGTGGCGATAAG
TCGTGTCTTACCGGGTTGGACTCAAGACGATAGTTACCGGATAAGGCGCAGCGGTCGGGCTGAACGGGGG
GTTCGTGCACACAGCCCAGCTTGGAGCGAACGACCTACACCGAACTGAGATACCTACAGCGTGAGCTATG
AGAAAGCGCCACGCTTCCCGAAGGGAGAAAGGCGGACAGGTATCCGGTAAGCGGCAGGGTCGGAACAGGA
GAGCGCACGAGGGAGCTTCCAGGGGGAAACGCCTGGTATCTTTATAGTCCTGTCGGGTTTCGCCACCTCT
GACTTGAGCGTCGATTTTTGTGATGCTCGTCAGGGGGGCGGAGCCTATGGAAATTGATCGGGCACGTAAG
AGGTTCCAACTTTCACCATAATGAAATAAGATCACTACCGGGCGTATTTTTTGAGTTATCGAGATTTTCA
GGAGCTAAGGAAGCTAAAATGGAGAAAAAAATCACTGGATATACCACCGTTGATATATCCCAATGGCATC
GTAAAGAACATTTTGAGGCATTTCAGTCAGTTGCTCAATGTACCTATAACCAGACCGTTCAGCTGGATAT
TACGGCCTTTTTAAAGACCGTAAAGAAAAATAAGCACAAGTTTTATCCGGCCTTTATTCACATTCTTGCC
CGCCTGATGAATGCTCATCCGGAATTTCGTATGGCAATGAAAGACGGTGAGCTGGTGATATGGGATAGTG
TTCACCCTTGTTACACCGTTTTCCATGAGCAAACTGAAACGTTTTCATCGCTCTGGAGTGAATACCACGA
CGATTTCCGGCAGTTTCTACACATATATTCGCAAGATGTGGCGTGTTACGGTGAAAACCTGGCCTATTTC
CCTAAAGGGTTTATTGAGAATATGTTTTTCGTTTCAGCCAATCCCTGGGTGAGTTTCACCAGTTTTGATT
TAAACGTGGCCAATATGGACAACTTCTTCGCCCCCGTTTTCACCATGGGCAAATATTATACGCAAGGCGA
CAAGGTGCTGATGCCGCTGGCGATTCAGGTTCATCATGCCGTTTGTGATGGCTTCCATGTCGGCAGAATG
CTTAATGAATTACAACAGTACTGCGATGAGTGGCAGGGCGGGGCGTAATTTGATATCGAGCTCGCTTGGA
CTCCTGTTGATAGATCCAGTAATGACCTCAGAACTCCATCTGGATTTGTTCAGAACGCTCGGTTGCCGCC
GGGCGTTTTTTATTGGT
Features (pLannotate 1.2.2; 7 found; start..end, strand, type, name):
     20..38      +  promoter       T7 promoter: promoter for bacteriophage T7 RNA polymerase
     39..63      +  protein_bind   lac operator: The lac repressor binds to the lac operator to inhibit transcription in E. coli. This inhibition can be relieved by adding lactose or isopropyl-β-D-thiogalactopyranoside (IPTG). lac repressor encoded by lacI
     78..100     +  RBS            RBS: efficient ribosome binding site from bacteriophage T7 gene 10 (Olins and Rangwala, 1989)
    305..893     +  rep_origin     ori: high-copy-number ColE1/pMB1/pBR322/pUC origin of replication
    901..998     +  promoter       cat promoter: promoter of the E. coli cat gene encoding chloramphenicol acetyltransferase
    999..1655    +  CDS            cat: CAT_ECOLX - Experimental evidence at protein level: Swiss-Prot protein existence level 1. This enzyme is an effector of chloramphenicol resistance in bacteria. From Escherichia coli. This protein is used as a marker in many commonly used cloning vectors, such as pACYC184.
   1729..1763    +  terminator     lambda t0 terminator: minimal transcription terminator from phage lambda (Scholtissek and Grosse, 1987)
